Addgene plasmid #98950: pCEP4-HA-CCR5
Purpose: Mammalian expression plasmid for N-terminal HA-tagged human CCR5
Depositing lab: Erik Procko. Publication: Mapping Interaction Sites on Human Chemokine Receptors by Deep Mutational Scanning. Heredia JD, Park J, Brubaker RJ, Szymanski SK, Gill KS, Procko E. J Immunol. 2018 Apr 20. pii: jimmunol.1800343. doi: 10.4049/jimmunol.1800343. PubMed 29678950.
Backbone
  Vector backbone: pCEP4
  Backbone manufacturer: Invitrogen
  Vector type: Mammalian Expression
  Selectable markers: Hygromycin
Growth in bacteria
  Bacterial resistance: Ampicillin, 100 μg/mL
  Growth temperature: 37°C
  Growth strain: DH5alpha
  Copy number: High Copy
Gene/Insert
  Gene/Insert name: CCR5 (alt name: CD195)
  Species: H. sapiens (human)
  Insert size (bp): 1158
  Mutation: Full-length, wildtype
  GenBank ID: NM_000579
  Entrez Gene: CCR5 (a.k.a. CC-CKR-5, CCCKR5, CCR-5, CD195, CKR-5, CKR5, CMKBR5, IDDM22)
  Promoter: CMV
  Tag / fusion protein: Signal/leader sequence from Influenza A virus HA protein (N terminal on insert); HA (YPYDVPDYA) epitope tag (N terminal on insert)
  Cloning method: Restriction Enzyme; 5′ cloning site NheI (not destroyed); 3′ cloning site XhoI (not destroyed)
  Sequencing primers: 5′ CMV_fwd; 3′ EBV_rev
Terms and licenses: Academic/Nonprofit Terms; Industry Terms: Not Available to Industry
How to cite: pCEP4-HA-CCR5 was a gift from Erik Procko (Addgene plasmid # 98950 ; http://n2t.net/addgene:98950 ; RRID:Addgene_98950)
