[The description below was written by a language model from this plasmid's Addgene catalogue record and the feature table of its GenBank file.]
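Description:
pCEP4-HA-CCR5 is an 11.4 kb episomal mammalian expression plasmid built on the Invitrogen pCEP4 backbone and carrying full-length, wild-type human CCR5 (CD195). In bacteria it is maintained through a high-copy ColE1/pUC-type origin and selected with ampicillin via the beta-lactamase gene. In mammalian cells the backbone supplies the Epstein-Barr virus oriP origin together with the EBNA1 coding sequence. Together these allow the plasmid to replicate and persist extrachromosomally in permissive primate cells rather than depending on integration. A hygromycin B phosphotransferase cassette, driven by the HSV thymidine kinase promoter and ended by the TK polyadenylation signal, allows selection of transfected cells.

The expression cassette uses the human CMV immediate-early enhancer and promoter and terminates at an SV40 polyadenylation signal. The insert was cloned between NheI and XhoI sites, both of which are retained. At the N-terminus of the receptor the record lists a signal/leader sequence from the influenza A hemagglutinin protein followed by an HA epitope tag. This arrangement should direct membrane insertion and place the tag on the extracellular N-terminus, where it could be detected on intact cells with anti-HA antibody. The feature table annotates the HA tag but not the CCR5 open reading frame itself. It does mark a short zinc-finger nuclease target site, which is simply a native stretch of CCR5 sequence recognised by the annotation software.

The associated publication concerns deep mutational scanning to map interaction sites on human chemokine receptors. The plasmid therefore probably served as the wild-type, surface-detectable CCR5 expression construct in that work.
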