LOCUS       Exported 11358 bp ds-DNA circular SYN 12-MAY-2021
DEFINITION  Mammalian expression plasmid for N-terminal HA-tagged human CCR5.
ACCESSION   .
VERSION     .
KEYWORDS    pCEP4-HA-CCR5
SOURCE      synthetic DNA construct
  ORGANISM  synthetic DNA construct
REFERENCE   1 (bases 1 to 11358)
  AUTHORS   Heredia JD, Park J, Brubaker RJ, Szymanski SK, Gill KS, Procko E
  TITLE     Mapping Interaction Sites on Human Chemokine Receptors by Deep
            Mutational Scanning.
  JOURNAL   J Immunol. 2018 Apr 20. pii: jimmunol.1800343. doi:
            10.4049/jimmunol.1800343.
  PUBMED    29678950
REFERENCE   2 (bases 1 to 11358)
  AUTHORS   .
  TITLE     Direct Submission
  JOURNAL   Exported May 12, 2021 from SnapGene Server 1.1.58
            http://www.snapgene.com
FEATURES             Location/Qualifiers
     source          1..11358
                     /organism="synthetic DNA construct"
                     /mol_type="other DNA"
     rep_origin      475..2264
                     /label=oriP
                     /note="Epstein-Barr virus oriP replication origin (Yates et
                     al., 2000)"
     CDS             complement(2570..4495)
                     /codon_start=1
                     /product="Epstein-Barr nuclear antigen 1, also known as
                     EBNA-1"
                     /label=EBNA1
                     /note="crucial for latent viral infection, and for episomal
                     amplification of vectors containing the oriP origin (Okita
                     et al., 2013)"
                     /translation="MSDEGPGTGPGNGLGEKGDTSGPEGSGGSGPQRRGGDNHGRGRGR
                     GRGRGGGRPGAPGGSGSGPRHRDGVRRPQKRPSCIGCKGTHGGTGAGAGAGGAGAGGAG
                     AGGGAGAGGGAGGAGGAGGAGAGGGAGAGGGAGGAGGAGAGGGAGAGGGAGGAGAGGGA
                     GGAGGAGAGGGAGAGGGAGGAGAGGGAGGAGGAGAGGGAGAGGAGGAGGAGAGGAGAGG
                     GAGGAGGAGAGGAGAGGAGAGGAGAGGAGGAGAGGAGGAGAGGAGGAGAGGGAGGAGAG
                     GGAGGAGAGGAGGAGAGGAGGAGAGGAGGAGAGGGAGAGGAGAGGGGRGRGGSGGRGRG
                     GSGGRGRGGSGGRRGRGRERARGGSRERARGRGRGRGEKRPRSPSSQSSSSGSPPRRPP
                     PGRRPFFHPVGEADYFEYHQEGGPDGEPDVPPGAIEQGPADDPGEGPSTGPRGQGDGGR
                     RKKGGWFGKHRGQGGSNPKFENIAEGLRALLARSHVERTTDEGTWVAGVFVYGGSKTSL
                     YNLRRGTALAIPQCRLTPLSRLPFGMAPGPGPQPGPLRESIVCYFMVFLQTHIFAEVLK
                     DAIKDLVMTKPAPTCNIRVTVCSFDDGVDLPPWFPPMVEGAAAEGDDGDDGDEGGDGDE
                     GEEGQE"
     primer_bind     complement(4930..4948)
                     /label=pBRforEco
                     /note="pBR322 vectors, upsteam of EcoRI site, forward
                     primer"
     promoter        5016..5120
                     /gene="bla"
                     /label=AmpR promoter
     CDS             5121..5981
                     /codon_start=1
                     /gene="bla"
                     /product="beta-lactamase"
                     /label=AmpR
                     /note="confers resistance to ampicillin, carbenicillin, and
                     related antibiotics"
                     /translation="MSIQHFRVALIPFFAAFCLPVFAHPETLVKVKDAEDQLGARVGYI
                     ELDLNSGKILESFRPEERFPMMSTFKVLLCGAVLSRVDAGQEQLGRRIHYSQNDLVEYS
                     PVTEKHLTDGMTVRELCSAAITMSDNTAANLLLTTIGGPKELTAFLHNMGDHVTRLDRW
                     EPELNEAIPNDERDTTMPAAMATTLRKLLTGELLTLASRQQLIDWMEADKVAGPLLRSA
                     LPAGWFIADKSGAGERGSRGIIAALGPDGKPSRIVVIYTTGSQATMDERNRQIAEIGAS
                     LIKHW"
     primer_bind     complement(5339..5358)
                     /label=Amp-R
                     /note="Ampicillin resistance gene, reverse primer"
     rep_origin      6152..6740
                     /direction=RIGHT
                     /label=ori
                     /note="high-copy-number ColE1/pMB1/pBR322/pUC origin of
                     replication"
     primer_bind     6641..6660
                     /label=pBR322ori-F
                     /note="pBR322 origin, forward primer"
     promoter        7171..7316
                     /label=HSV TK promoter
                     /note="herpes simplex virus thymidine kinase promoter"
     CDS             7359..8396
                     /codon_start=1
                     /product="hygromycin B phosphotransferase"
                     /label=HygR
                     /note="confers resistance to hygromycin"
                     /translation="MKKPELTATSVEKFLIEKFDSVSDLMQLSEGEESRAFSFDVGGRG
                     YVLRVNSCADGFYKDRYVYRHFASAALPIPEVLDIGEFSESLTYCISRRAQGVTLQDLP
                     ETELPAVLQPVAEAMDAIAAADLSQTSGFGPFGPQGIGQYTTWRDFICAIADPHVYHWQ
                     TVMDDTVSASVAQALDELMLWAEDCPEVRHLVHADFGSNNVLTDNGRITAVIDWSEAMF
                     GDSQYEVANIFFWRPWLACMEQQTRYFERRHPELAGSPRLRAYMLRIGLDQLYQSLVDG
                     NFDDAAWAQGRCDAIVRSGAGTVGRTQIARRSAAVWTDGCVEVLADSGNRRPSTRPDRE
                     MGEAN"
     primer_bind     complement(8394..8413)
                     /label=TK-pA-R
                     /note="Thymidine kinase polyA, reverse primer"
     polyA_signal    8438..8486
                     /label=HSV TK poly(A) signal
                     /note="herpes simplex virus thymidine kinase
                     polyadenylation signal (Cole and Stacy, 1985)"
     enhancer        9140..9519
                     /label=CMV enhancer
                     /note="human cytomegalovirus immediate early enhancer"
     promoter        9520..9723
                     /label=CMV promoter
                     /note="human cytomegalovirus (CMV) immediate early
                     promoter"
     primer_bind     9674..9694
                     /label=CMV-F
                     /note="Human CMV immediate early promoter, forward primer"
     primer_bind     9720..9744
                     /label=LNCX
                     /note="Human CMV promoter, forward primer"
     CDS             9826..9852
                     /codon_start=1
                     /product="HA (human influenza hemagglutinin) epitope tag"
                     /label=HA
                     /translation="YPYDVPDYA"
     protein_bind    10018..10029
                     /label=ZF binding site
                     /bound_moiety="CCR5TC zinc-finger domain"
                     /note="target sequence for the CCR5TC zinc-finger domain
                     from the CCR5-224 (+) zinc-finger nuclease (Perez et al.,
                     2008; Gross et al., 2013)"
     polyA_signal    10949..11083
                     /label=SV40 poly(A) signal
                     /note="SV40 polyadenylation signal"
     primer_bind     complement(10973..10992)
                     /label=EBV-rev
                     /note="SV40 polyA terminator, reverse primer"
     primer_bind     11027..11046
                     /label=SV40pA-R
                     /note="SV40 polyA, reverse primer"
     primer_bind     complement(11225..11247)
                     /label=pGEX 3'
                     /note="pGEX vectors, reverse primer"
ORIGIN
        1 gccccgccgc cggacgaact aaacctgact acggcatctc tgccccttct tcgctggtac
       61 gaggagcgct tttgttttgt attcggggca gtgcatgtaa tcccttcagt tggttggtac
      121 aacttgccaa ctgggccctg ttccacatgt gacacggggg gggaccaaac acaaaggggt
      181 tctctgactg tagttgacat ccttataaat ggatgtgcac atttgccaac actgagtggc
      241 tttcatcctg gagcagactt tgcatgctgt ggactgcaac acaacattgc ctttatgtgt
      301 aactcttggc tgaagctctt acaccaatgc tgggggacat gtacctccca ggggcccagg
      361 aagactacgg gaggctacac caacgtcaat cagaggggcc tgtgtagcta ccgataagcg
      421 gaccctcaag agggcattag caatagtgtt tataaggccc ccttgttaac cctaaacggg
      481 tagcatatgc ttcccgggta gtagtatata ctatccagac taaccctaat tcaatagcat
      541 atgttaccca acgggaagca tatgctatcg aattagggtt agtaaaaggg tcctaaggaa
      601 cagcgatatc tcccacccca tgagctgtca cggttttatt tacatggggt caggattcca
      661 cgagggtagt gaaccatttt agtcacaagg gcagtggctg aagatcaagg agcgggcagt
      721 gaactctcct gaatcttcgc ctgcttcttc attctccttc gtttagctaa tagaataact
      781 gctgagttgt gaacagtaag gtgtatgtga ggtgctcgaa aacaaggttt caggtgacgc
      841 ccccagaata aaatttggac ggggggttca gtggtggcat tgtgctatga caccaatata
      901 accctcacaa accccttggg caataaatac tagtgtagga atgaaacatt ctgaatatct
      961 ttaacaatag aaatccatgg ggtggggaca agccgtaaag actggatgtc catctcacac
     1021 gaatttatgg ctatgggcaa cacataatcc tagtgcaata tgatactggg gttattaaga
     1081 tgtgtcccag gcagggacca agacaggtga accatgttgt tacactctat ttgtaacaag
     1141 gggaaagaga gtggacgccg acagcagcgg actccactgg ttgtctctaa cacccccgaa
     1201 aattaaacgg ggctccacgc caatggggcc cataaacaaa gacaagtggc cactcttttt
     1261 tttgaaattg tggagtgggg gcacgcgtca gcccccacac gccgccctgc ggttttggac
     1321 tgtaaaataa gggtgtaata acttggctga ttgtaacccc gctaaccact gcggtcaaac
     1381 cacttgccca caaaaccact aatggcaccc cggggaatac ctgcataagt aggtgggcgg
     1441 gccaagatag gggcgcgatt gctgcgatct ggaggacaaa ttacacacac ttgcgcctga
     1501 gcgccaagca cagggttgtt ggtcctcata ttcacgaggt cgctgagagc acggtgggct
     1561 aatgttgcca tgggtagcat atactaccca aatatctgga tagcatatgc tatcctaatc
     1621 tatatctggg tagcataggc tatcctaatc tatatctggg tagcatatgc tatcctaatc
     1681 tatatctggg tagtatatgc tatcctaatt tatatctggg tagcataggc tatcctaatc
     1741 tatatctggg tagcatatgc tatcctaatc tatatctggg tagtatatgc tatcctaatc
     1801 tgtatccggg tagcatatgc tatcctaata gagattaggg tagtatatgc tatcctaatt
     1861 tatatctggg tagcatatac tacccaaata tctggatagc atatgctatc ctaatctata
     1921 tctgggtagc atatgctatc ctaatctata tctgggtagc ataggctatc ctaatctata
     1981 tctgggtagc atatgctatc ctaatctata tctgggtagt atatgctatc ctaatttata
     2041 tctgggtagc ataggctatc ctaatctata tctgggtagc atatgctatc ctaatctata
     2101 tctgggtagt atatgctatc ctaatctgta tccgggtagc atatgctatc ctcatgcata
     2161 tacagtcagc atatgatacc cagtagtaga gtgggagtgc tatcctttgc atatgccgcc
     2221 acctcccaag ggggcgtgaa ttttcgctgc ttgtcctttt cctgcatgct ggttgctccc
     2281 attcttaggt gaatttaagg aggccaggct aaagccgtcg catgtctgat tgctcaccag
     2341 gtaaatgtcg ctaatgtttt ccaacgcgag aaggtgttga gcgcggagct gagtgacgtg
     2401 acaacatggg tatgcccaat tgccccatgt tgggaggacg aaaatggtga caagacagat
     2461 ggccagaaat acaccaacag cacgcatgat gtctactggg gatttattct ttagtgcggg
     2521 ggaatacacg gcttttaata cgattgaggg cgtctcctaa caagttacat cactcctgcc
     2581 cttcctcacc ctcatctcca tcacctcctt catctccgtc atctccgtca tcaccctccg
     2641 cggcagcccc ttccaccata ggtggaaacc agggaggcaa atctactcca tcgtcaaagc
     2701 tgcacacagt caccctgata ttgcaggtag gagcgggctt tgtcataaca aggtccttaa
     2761 tcgcatcctt caaaacctca gcaaatatat gagtttgtaa aaagaccatg aaataacaga
     2821 caatggactc ccttagcggg ccaggttgtg ggccgggtcc aggggccatt ccaaagggga
     2881 gacgactcaa tggtgtaaga cgacattgtg gaatagcaag ggcagttcct cgccttaggt
     2941 tgtaaaggga ggtcttacta cctccatata cgaacacacc ggcgacccaa gttccttcgt
     3001 cggtagtcct ttctacgtga ctcctagcca ggagagctct taaaccttct gcaatgttct
     3061 caaatttcgg gttggaacct ccttgaccac gatgctttcc aaaccaccct ccttttttgc
     3121 gcctgcctcc atcaccctga ccccggggtc cagtgcttgg gccttctcct gggtcatctg
     3181 cggggccctg ctctatcgct cccgggggca cgtcaggctc accatctggg ccaccttctt
     3241 ggtggtattc aaaataatcg gcttccccta cagggtggaa aaatggcctt ctacctggag
     3301 ggggcctgcg cggtggagac ccggatgatg atgactgact actgggactc ctgggcctct
     3361 tttctccacg tccacgacct ctccccctgg ctctttcacg acttcccccc ctggctcttt
     3421 cacgtcctct accccggcgg cctccactac ctcctcgacc ccggcctcca ctacctcctc
     3481 gaccccggcc tccactgcct cctcgacccc ggcctccacc tcctgctcct gcccctcctg
     3541 ctcctgcccc tcctcctgct cctgcccctc ctgcccctcc tgctcctgcc cctcctgccc
     3601 ctcctgctcc tgcccctcct gcccctcctg ctcctgcccc tcctgcccct cctcctgctc
     3661 ctgcccctcc tgcccctcct cctgctcctg cccctcctgc ccctcctgct cctgcccctc
     3721 ctgcccctcc tgctcctgcc cctcctgccc ctcctgctcc tgcccctcct gctcctgccc
     3781 ctcctgctcc tgcccctcct gctcctgccc ctcctgcccc tcctgcccct cctcctgctc
     3841 ctgcccctcc tgctcctgcc cctcctgccc ctcctgcccc tcctgctcct gcccctcctc
     3901 ctgctcctgc ccctcctgcc cctcctgccc ctcctcctgc tcctgcccct cctgcccctc
     3961 ctcctgctcc tgcccctcct cctgctcctg cccctcctgc ccctcctgcc cctcctcctg
     4021 ctcctgcccc tcctgcccct cctcctgctc ctgcccctcc tcctgctcct gcccctcctg
     4081 cccctcctgc ccctcctcct gctcctgccc ctcctcctgc tcctgcccct cctgcccctc
     4141 ctgcccctcc tgcccctcct cctgctcctg cccctcctcc tgctcctgcc cctcctgctc
     4201 ctgcccctcc cgctcctgct cctgctcctg ttccaccgtg ggtccctttg cagccaatgc
     4261 aacttggacg tttttggggt ctccggacac catctctatg tcttggccct gatcctgagc
     4321 cgcccggggc tcctggtctt ccgcctcctc gtcctcgtcc tcttccccgt cctcgtccat
     4381 ggttatcacc ccctcttctt tgaggtccac tgccgccgga gccttctggt ccagatgtgt
     4441 ctcccttctc tcctaggcca tttccaggtc ctgtacctgg cccctcgtca gacatgattc
     4501 acactaaaag agatcaatag acatctttat tagacgacgc tcagtgaata cagggagtgc
     4561 agactcctgc cccctccaac agccccccca ccctcatccc cttcatggtc gctgtcagac
     4621 agatccaggt ctgaaaattc cccatcctcc gaaccatcct cgtcctcatc accaattact
     4681 cgcagcccgg aaaactcccg ctgaacatcc tcaagatttg cgtcctgagc ctcaagccag
     4741 gcctcaaatt cctcgtcccc ctttttgctg gacggtaggg atggggattc tcgggacccc
     4801 tcctcttcct cttcaaggtc accagacaga gatgctactg gggcaacgga agaaaagctg
     4861 ggtgcggcct gtgaggatca gcttatcgat gataagctgt caaacatgag aattcttgaa
     4921 gacgaaaggg cctcgtgata cgcctatttt tataggttaa tgtcatgata ataatggttt
     4981 cttagacgtc aggtggcact tttcggggaa atgtgcgcgg aacccctatt tgtttatttt
     5041 tctaaataca ttcaaatatg tatccgctca tgagacaata accctgataa atgcttcaat
     5101 aatattgaaa aaggaagagt atgagtattc aacatttccg tgtcgccctt attccctttt
     5161 ttgcggcatt ttgccttcct gtttttgctc acccagaaac gctggtgaaa gtaaaagatg
     5221 ctgaagatca gttgggtgca cgagtgggtt acatcgaact ggatctcaac agcggtaaga
     5281 tccttgagag ttttcgcccc gaagaacgtt ttccaatgat gagcactttt aaagttctgc
     5341 tatgtggcgc ggtattatcc cgtgttgacg ccgggcaaga gcaactcggt cgccgcatac
     5401 actattctca gaatgacttg gttgagtact caccagtcac agaaaagcat cttacggatg
     5461 gcatgacagt aagagaatta tgcagtgctg ccataaccat gagtgataac actgcggcca
     5521 acttacttct gacaacgatc ggaggaccga aggagctaac cgcttttttg cacaacatgg
     5581 gggatcatgt aactcgcctt gatcgttggg aaccggagct gaatgaagcc ataccaaacg
     5641 acgagcgtga caccacgatg cctgcagcaa tggcaacaac gttgcgcaaa ctattaactg
     5701 gcgaactact tactctagct tcccggcaac aattaataga ctggatggag gcggataaag
     5761 ttgcaggacc acttctgcgc tcggcccttc cggctggctg gtttattgct gataaatctg
     5821 gagccggtga gcgtgggtct cgcggtatca ttgcagcact ggggccagat ggtaagccct
     5881 cccgtatcgt agttatctac acgacgggga gtcaggcaac tatggatgaa cgaaatagac
     5941 agatcgctga gataggtgcc tcactgatta agcattggta actgtcagac caagtttact
     6001 catatatact ttagattgat ttaaaacttc atttttaatt taaaaggatc taggtgaaga
     6061 tcctttttga taatctcatg accaaaatcc cttaacgtga gttttcgttc cactgagcgt
     6121 cagaccccgt agaaaagatc aaaggatctt cttgagatcc tttttttctg cgcgtaatct
     6181 gctgcttgca aacaaaaaaa ccaccgctac cagcggtggt ttgtttgccg gatcaagagc
     6241 taccaactct ttttccgaag gtaactggct tcagcagagc gcagatacca aatactgtcc
     6301 ttctagtgta gccgtagtta ggccaccact tcaagaactc tgtagcaccg cctacatacc
     6361 tcgctctgct aatcctgtta ccagtggctg ctgccagtgg cgataagtcg tgtcttaccg
     6421 ggttggactc aagacgatag ttaccggata aggcgcagcg gtcgggctga acggggggtt
     6481 cgtgcacaca gcccagcttg gagcgaacga cctacaccga actgagatac ctacagcgtg
     6541 agctatgaga aagcgccacg cttcccgaag ggagaaaggc ggacaggtat ccggtaagcg
     6601 gcagggtcgg aacaggagag cgcacgaggg agcttccagg gggaaacgcc tggtatcttt
     6661 atagtcctgt cgggtttcgc cacctctgac ttgagcgtcg atttttgtga tgctcgtcag
     6721 gggggcggag cctatggaaa aacgccagca acgcggcctt tttacggttc ctggcctttt
     6781 gctggccttg aagctgtccc tgatggtcgt catctacctg cctggacagc atggcctgca
     6841 acgcgggcat cccgatgccg ccggaagcga gaagaatcat aatggggaag gccatccagc
     6901 ctcgcgtcgc gaacgccagc aagacgtagc ccagcgcgtc ggccccgaga tgcgccgcgt
     6961 gcggctgctg gagatggcgg acgcgatgga tatgttctgc caagggttgg tttgcgcatt
     7021 cacagttctc cgcaagaatt gattggctcc aattcttgga gtggtgaatc cgttagcgag
     7081 gtgccgccct gcttcatccc cgtggcccgt tgctcgcgtt tgctggcggt gtccccggaa
     7141 gaaatatatt tgcatgtctt tagttctatg atgacacaaa ccccgcccag cgtcttgtca
     7201 ttggcgaatt cgaacacgca gatgcagtcg gggcggcgcg gtccgaggtc cacttcgcat
     7261 attaaggtga cgcgtgtggc ctcgaacacc gagcgaccct gcagcgaccc gcttaacagc
     7321 gtcaacagcg tgccgcagat cccggggggc aatgagatat gaaaaagcct gaactcaccg
     7381 cgacgtctgt cgagaagttt ctgatcgaaa agttcgacag cgtctccgac ctgatgcagc
     7441 tctcggaggg cgaagaatct cgtgctttca gcttcgatgt aggagggcgt ggatatgtcc
     7501 tgcgggtaaa tagctgcgcc gatggtttct acaaagatcg ttatgtttat cggcactttg
     7561 catcggccgc gctcccgatt ccggaagtgc ttgacattgg ggaattcagc gagagcctga
     7621 cctattgcat ctcccgccgt gcacagggtg tcacgttgca agacctgcct gaaaccgaac
     7681 tgcccgctgt tctgcagccg gtcgcggagg ccatggatgc gatcgctgcg gccgatctta
     7741 gccagacgag cgggttcggc ccattcggac cgcaaggaat cggtcaatac actacatggc
     7801 gtgatttcat atgcgcgatt gctgatcccc atgtgtatca ctggcaaact gtgatggacg
     7861 acaccgtcag tgcgtccgtc gcgcaggctc tcgatgagct gatgctttgg gccgaggact
     7921 gccccgaagt ccggcacctc gtgcacgcgg atttcggctc caacaatgtc ctgacggaca
     7981 atggccgcat aacagcggtc attgactgga gcgaggcgat gttcggggat tcccaatacg
     8041 aggtcgccaa catcttcttc tggaggccgt ggttggcttg tatggagcag cagacgcgct
     8101 acttcgagcg gaggcatccg gagcttgcag gatcgccgcg gctccgggcg tatatgctcc
     8161 gcattggtct tgaccaactc tatcagagct tggttgacgg caatttcgat gatgcagctt
     8221 gggcgcaggg tcgatgcgac gcaatcgtcc gatccggagc cgggactgtc gggcgtacac
     8281 aaatcgcccg cagaagcgcg gccgtctgga ccgatggctg tgtagaagta ctcgccgata
     8341 gtggaaaccg acgccccagc actcgtccgg atcgggagat gggggaggct aactgaaaca
     8401 cggaaggaga caataccgga aggaacccgc gctatgacgg caataaaaag acagaataaa
     8461 acgcacgggt gttgggtcgt ttgttcataa acgcggggtt cggtcccagg gctggcactc
     8521 tgtcgatacc ccaccgagac cccattgggg ccaatacgcc cgcgtttctt ccttttcccc
     8581 accccacccc ccaagttcgg gtgaaggccc agggctcgca gccaacgtcg gggcggcagg
     8641 ccctgccata gccactggcc ccgtgggtta gggacggggt cccccatggg gaatggttta
     8701 tggttcgtgg gggttattat tttgggcgtt gcgtggggtc aggtccacga ctggactgag
     8761 cagacagacc catggttttt ggatggcctg ggcatggacc gcatgtactg gcgcgacacg
     8821 aacaccgggc gtctgtggct gccaaacacc cccgaccccc aaaaaccacc gcgcggattt
     8881 ctggcgtgcc aagctagtcg accaattctc atgtttgaca gcttatcatc gcagatccgg
     8941 gcaacgttgt tgccattgct gcaggcgcag aactggtagg tatggaagat ctatacattg
     9001 aatcaatatt ggcaattagc catattagtc attggttata tagcataaat caatattggc
     9061 tattggccat tgcatacgtt gtatctatat cataatatgt acatttatat tggctcatgt
     9121 ccaatatgac cgccatgttg acattgatta ttgactagtt attaatagta atcaattacg
     9181 gggtcattag ttcatagccc atatatggag ttccgcgtta cataacttac ggtaaatggc
     9241 ccgcctggct gaccgcccaa cgacccccgc ccattgacgt caataatgac gtatgttccc
     9301 atagtaacgc caatagggac tttccattga cgtcaatggg tggagtattt acggtaaact
     9361 gcccacttgg cagtacatca agtgtatcat atgccaagtc cgccccctat tgacgtcaat
     9421 gacggtaaat ggcccgcctg gcattatgcc cagtacatga ccttacggga ctttcctact
     9481 tggcagtaca tctacgtatt agtcatcgct attaccatgg tgatgcggtt ttggcagtac
     9541 accaatgggc gtggatagcg gtttgactca cggggatttc caagtctcca ccccattgac
     9601 gtcaatggga gtttgttttg gcaccaaaat caacgggact ttccaaaatg tcgtaataac
     9661 cccgccccgt tgacgcaaat gggcggtagg cgtgtacggt gggaggtcta tataagcaga
     9721 gctcgtttag tgaaccgtca gatctctaga agctgggtac cagctgctag cgccaccatg
     9781 aagaccatca tcgccctgag ctacatcttc tgcctggtgt tcgcctaccc ctacgacgtg
     9841 cccgactacg ccggctcccc gggaggcgcg gattatcaag tgtcaagtcc aatctatgac
     9901 atcaattatt atacatcgga gccctgccaa aaaatcaatg tgaagcaaat cgcagcccgc
     9961 ctcctgcctc cgctctactc actggtgttc atctttggtt ttgtgggcaa catgctggtc
    10021 atcctcatcc tgataaactg caaaaggctg aagagcatga ctgacatcta cctgctcaac
    10081 ctggccatct ctgacctgtt tttccttctt actgtcccct tctgggctca ctatgctgcc
    10141 gcccagtggg actttggaaa tacaatgtgt caactcttga cagggctcta ttttataggc
    10201 ttcttctctg gaatcttctt catcatcctc ctgacaatcg ataggtacct ggctgtcgtc
    10261 catgctgtgt ttgctttaaa agccaggacg gtcacctttg gggtggtgac aagtgtgatc
    10321 acttgggtgg tggctgtgtt tgcgtctctc ccaggaatca tctttaccag atctcaaaaa
    10381 gaaggtcttc attacacctg cagctctcat tttccataca gtcagtatca attctggaag
    10441 aatttccaga cattaaagat agtcatcttg gggctggtcc tgccgctgct tgtcatggtc
    10501 atctgctact cgggaatcct aaaaactctg cttcggtgtc gaaatgagaa gaagaggcac
    10561 agggctgtga ggcttatctt caccatcatg attgtttatt ttctcttctg ggctccctac
    10621 aacattgtcc ttctcctgaa caccttccag gaattctttg gcctgaataa ttgcagtagc
    10681 tctaacaggt tggaccaagc tatgcaggtg acagagactc ttgggatgac gcactgctgc
    10741 atcaacccca tcatctatgc ctttgtcggg gagaagttca gaaactacct cttagtcttc
    10801 ttccaaaagc acattgccaa acgcttctgc aaatgctgtt ctattttcca gcaagaggct
    10861 cccgagcgag caagctcagt ttacacccga tccactgggg agcaggaaat atctgtgggc
    10921 ttgtgataac tcgaggccgg caaggccgga tccagacatg ataagataca ttgatgagtt
    10981 tggacaaacc acaactagaa tgcagtgaaa aaaatgcttt atttgtgaaa tttgtgatgc
    11041 tattgcttta tttgtaacca ttataagctg caataaacaa gttaacaaca acaattgcat
    11101 tcattttatg tttcaggttc agggggaggt ggggaggttt tttaaagcaa gtaaaacctc
    11161 tacaaatgtg gtatggctga ttatgatccg gctgcctcgc gcgtttcggt gatgacggtg
    11221 aaaacctctg acacatgcag ctcccggaga cggtcacagc ttgtctgtaa gcggatgccg
    11281 ggagcagaca agcccgtcag ggcgcgtcag cgggtgttgg cgggtgtcgg ggcgcagcca
    11341 tgaccggtcg actctaga
//
