>Addgene plasmid #98950 | pCEP4-HA-CCR5 | addgene partial sequence | sequence record 193128 | Addgene partial NGS Result
GGGTCCCTTTGCAGCCAATGCAACTTGGACGTTTTTGGGGTCTCCGGACACCATCTCTATGTCTTGGCCC
TGATCCTGAGCCGCCCGGGGCTCCTGGTCTTCCGCCTCCTCGTCCTCGTCCTCTTCCCCGTCCTCGTCCA
TGGTTATCACCCCCTCTTCTTTGAGGTCCACTGCCGCCGGAGCCTTCTGGTCCAGATGTGTCTCCCTTCT
CTCCTAGGCCATTTCCAGGTCCTGTACCTGGCCCCTCGTCAGACATGATTCACACTAAAAGAGATCAATA
GACATCTTTATTAGACGACGCTCAGTGAATACAGGGAGTGCAGACTCCTGCCCCCTCCAACAGCCCCCCC
ACCCTCATCCCCTTCATGGTCGCTGTCAGACAGATCCAGGTCTGAAAATTCCCCATCCTCCGAACCATCC
TCGTCCTCATCACCAATTACTCGCAGCCCGGAAAACTCCCGCTGAACATCCTCAAGATTTGCGTCCTGAG
CCTCAAGCCAGGCCTCAAATTCCTCGTCCCCCTTTTTGCTGGACGGTAGGGATGGGGATTCTCGGGACCC
CTCCTCTTCCTCTTCAAGGTCACCAGACAGAGATGCTACTGGGGCAACGGAAGAAAAGCTGGGTGCGGCC
TGTGAGGATCAGCTTATCGATGATAAGCTGTCAAACATGAGAATTCTTGAAGACGAAAGGGCCTCGTGAT
ACGCCTATTTTTATAGGTTAATGTCATGATAATAATGGTTTCTTAGACGTCAGGTGGCACTTTTCGGGGA
AATGTGCGCGGAACCCCTATTTGTTTATTTTTCTAAATACATTCAAATATGTATCCGCTCATGAGACAAT
AACCCTGATAAATGCTTCAATAATATTGAAAAAGGAAGAGTATGAGTATTCAACATTTCCGTGTCGCCCT
TATTCCCTTTTTTGCGGCATTTTGCCTTCCTGTTTTTGCTCACCCAGAAACGCTGGTGAAAGTAAAAGAT
GCTGAAGATCAGTTGGGTGCACGAGTGGGTTACATCGAACTGGATCTCAACAGCGGTAAGATCCTTGAGA
GTTTTCGCCCCGAAGAACGTTTTCCAATGATGAGCACTTTTAAAGTTCTGCTATGTGGCGCGGTATTATC
CCGTGTTGACGCCGGGCAAGAGCAACTCGGTCGCCGCATACACTATTCTCAGAATGACTTGGTTGAGTAC
TCACCAGTCACAGAAAAGCATCTTACGGATGGCATGACAGTAAGAGAATTATGCAGTGCTGCCATAACCA
TGAGTGATAACACTGCGGCCAACTTACTTCTGACAACGATCGGAGGACCGAAGGAGCTAACCGCTTTTTT
GCACAACATGGGGGATCATGTAACTCGCCTTGATCGTTGGGAACCGGAGCTGAATGAAGCCATACCAAAC
GACGAGCGTGACACCACGATGCCTGCAGCAATGGCAACAACGTTGCGCAAACTATTAACTGGCGAACTAC
TTACTCTAGCTTCCCGGCAACAATTAATAGACTGGATGGAGGCGGATAAAGTTGCAGGACCACTTCTGCG
CTCGGCCCTTCCGGCTGGCTGGTTTATTGCTGATAAATCTGGAGCCGGTGAGCGTGGGTCTCGCGGTATC
ATTGCAGCACTGGGGCCAGATGGTAAGCCCTCCCGTATCGTAGTTATCTACACGACGGGGAGTCAGGCAA
CTATGGATGAACGAAATAGACAGATCGCTGAGATAGGTGCCTCACTGATTAAGCATTGGTAACTGTCAGA
CCAAGTTTACTCATATATACTTTAGATTGATTTAAAACTTCATTTTTAATTTAAAAGGATCTAGGTGAAG
ATCCTTTTTGATAATCTCATGACCAAAATCCCTTAACGTGAGTTTTCGTTCCACTGAGCGTCAGACCCCG
TAGAAAAGATCAAAGGATCTTCTTGAGATCCTTTTTTTCTGCGCGTAATCTGCTGCTTGCAAACAAAAAA
ACCACCGCTACCAGCGGTGGTTTGTTTGCCGGATCAAGAGCTACCAACTCTTTTTCCGAAGGTAACTGGC
TTCAGCAGAGCGCAGATACCAAATACTGTCCTTCTAGTGTAGCCGTAGTTAGGCCACCACTTCAAGAACT
CTGTAGCACCGCCTACATACCTCGCTCTGCTAATCCTGTTACCAGTGGCTGCTGCCAGTGGCGATAAGTC
GTGTCTTACCGGGTTGGACTCAAGACGATAGTTACCGGATAAGGCGCAGCGGTCGGGCTGAACGGGGGGT
TCGTGCACACAGCCCAGCTTGGAGCGAACGACCTACACCGAACTGAGATACCTACAGCGTGAGCTATGAG
AAAGCGCCACGCTTCCCGAAGGGAGAAAGGCGGACAGGTATCCGGTAAGCGGCAGGGTCGGAACAGGAGA
GCGCACGAGGGAGCTTCCAGGGGGAAACGCCTGGTATCTTTATAGTCCTGTCGGGTTTCGCCACCTCTGA
CTTGAGCGTCGATTTTTGTGATGCTCGTCAGGGGGGCGGAGCCTATGGAAAAACGCCAGCAACGCGGCCT
TTTTACGGTTCCTGGCCTTTTGCTGGCCTTGAAGCTGTCCCTGATGGTCGTCATCTACCTGCCTGGACAG
CATGGCCTGCAACGCGGGCATCCCGATGCCGCCGGAAGCGAGAAGAATCATAATGGGGAAGGCCATCCAG
CCTCGCGTCGCGAACGCCAGCAAGACGTAGCCCAGCGCGTCGGCCCCGAGATGCGCCGCGTGCGGCTGCT
GGAGATGGCGGACGCGATGGATATGTTCTGCCAAGGGTTGGTTTGCGCATTCACAGTTCTCCGCAAGAAT
TGATTGGCTCCAATTCTTGGAGTGGTGAATCCGTTAGCGAGGTGCCGCCCTGCTTCATCCCCGTGGCCCG
TTGCTCGCGTTTGCTGGCGGTGTCCCCGGAAGAAATATATTTGCATGTCTTTAGTTCTATGATGACACAA
ACCCCGCCCAGCGTCTTGTCATTGGCGAATTCGAACACGCAGATGCAGTCGGGGCGGCGCGGTCCGAGGT
CCACTTCGCATATTAAGGTGACGCGTGTGGCCTCGAACACCGAGCGACCCTGCAGCGACCCGCTTAACAG
CGTCAACAGCGTGCCGCAGATCCCGGGGGGCAATGAGATATGAAAAAGCCTGAACTCACCGCGACGTCTG
TCGAGAAGTTTCTGATCGAAAAGTTCGACAGCGTCTCCGACCTGATGCAGCTCTCGGAGGGCGAAGAATC
TCGTGCTTTCAGCTTCGATGTAGGAGGGCGTGGATATGTCCTGCGGGTAAATAGCTGCGCCGATGGTTTC
TACAAAGATCGTTATGTTTATCGGCACTTTGCATCGGCCGCGCTCCCGATTCCGGAAGTGCTTGACATTG
GGGAATTCAGCGAGAGCCTGACCTATTGCATCTCCCGCCGTGCACAGGGTGTCACGTTGCAAGACCTGCC
TGAAACCGAACTGCCCGCTGTTCTGCAGCCGGTCGCGGAGGCCATGGATGCGATCGCTGCGGCCGATCTT
AGCCAGACGAGCGGGTTCGGCCCATTCGGACCGCAAGGAATCGGTCAATACACTACATGGCGTGATTTCA
TATGCGCGATTGCTGATCCCCATGTGTATCACTGGCAAACTGTGATGGACGACACCGTCAGTGCGTCCGT
CGCGCAGGCTCTCGATGAGCTGATGCTTTGGGCCGAGGACTGCCCCGAAGTCCGGCACCTCGTGCACGCG
GATTTCGGCTCCAACAATGTCCTGACGGACAATGGCCGCATAACAGCGGTCATTGACTGGAGCGAGGCGA
TGTTCGGGGATTCCCAATACGAGGTCGCCAACATCTTCTTCTGGAGGCCGTGGTTGGCTTGTATGGAGCA
GCAGACGCGCTACTTCGAGCGGAGGCATCCGGAGCTTGCAGGATCGCCGCGGCTCCGGGCGTATATGCTC
CGCATTGGTCTTGACCAACTCTATCAGAGCTTGGTTGACGGCAATTTCGATGATGCAGCTTGGGCGCAGG
GTCGATGCGACGCAATCGTCCGATCCGGAGCCGGGACTGTCGGGCGTACACAAATCGCCCGCAGAAGCGC
GGCCGTCTGGACCGATGGCTGTGTAGAAGTACTCGCCGATAGTGGAAACCGACGCCCCAGCACTCGTCCG
GATCGGGAGATGGGGGAGGCTAACTGAAACACGGAAGGAGACAATACCGGAAGGAACCCGCGCTATGACG
GCAATAAAAAGACAGAATAAAACGCACGGGTGTTGGGTCGTTTGTTCATAAACGCGGGGTTCGGTCCCAG
GGCTGGCACTCTGTCGATACCCCACCGAGACCCCATTGGGGCCAATACGCCCGCGTTTCTTCCTTTTCCC
CACCCCACCCCCCAAGTTCGGGTGAAGGCCCAGGGCTCGCAGCCAACGTCGGGGCGGCAGGCCCTGCCAT
AGCCACTGGCCCCGTGGGTTAGGGACGGGGTCCCCCATGGGGAATGGTTTATGGTTCGTGGGGGTTATTA
TTTTGGGCGTTGCGTGGGGTCAGGTCCACGACTGGACTGAGCAGACAGACCCATGGTTTTTGGATGGCCT
GGGCATGGACCGCATGTACTGGCGCGACACGAACACCGGGCGTCTGTGGCTGCCAAACACCCCCGACCCC
CAAAAACCACCGCGCGGATTTCTGGCGTGCCAAGCTAGTCGACCAATTCTCATGTTTGACAGCTTATCAT
CGCAGATCCGGGCAACGTTGTTGCCATTGCTGCAGGCGCAGAACTGGTAGGTATGGAAGATCTATACATT
GAATCAATATTGGCAATTAGCCATATTAGTCATTGGTTATATAGCATAAATCAATATTGGCTATTGGCCA
TTGCATACGTTGTATCTATATCATAATATGTACATTTATATTGGCTCATGTCCAATATGACCGCCATGTT
GACATTGATTATTGACTAGTTATTAATAGTAATCAATTACGGGGTCATTAGTTCATAGCCCATATATGGA
GTTCCGCGTTACATAACTTACGGTAAATGGCCCGCCTGGCTGACCGCCCAACGACCCCCGCCCATTGACG
TCAATAATGACGTATGTTCCCATAGTAACGCCAATAGGGACTTTCCATTGACGTCAATGGGTGGAGTATT
TACGGTAAACTGCCCACTTGGCAGTACATCAAGTGTATCATATGCCAAGTCCGCCCCCTATTGACGTCAA
TGACGGTAAATGGCCCGCCTGGCATTATGCCCAGTACATGACCTTACGGGACTTTCCTACTTGGCAGTAC
ATCTACGTATTAGTCATCGCTATTACCATGGTGATGCGGTTTTGGCAGTACACCAATGGGCGTGGATAGC
GGTTTGACTCACGGGGATTTCCAAGTCTCCACCCCATTGACGTCAATGGGAGTTTGTTTTGGCACCAAAA
TCAACGGGACTTTCCAAAATGTCGTAATAACCCCGCCCCGTTGACGCAAATGGGCGGTAGGCGTGTACGG
TGGGAGGTCTATATAAGCAGAGCTCGTTTAGTGAACCGTCAGATCTCTAGAAGCTGGGTACCAGCTGCTA
GCGCCACCATGAAGACCATCATCGCCCTGAGCTACATCTTCTGCCTGGTGTTCGCCTACCCCTACGACGT
GCCCGACTACGCCGGCTCCCCGGGAGGCGCGGATTATCAAGTGTCAAGTCCAATCTATGACATCAATTAT
TATACATCGGAGCCCTGCCAAAAAATCAATGTGAAGCAAATCGCAGCCCGCCTCCTGCCTCCGCTCTACT
CACTGGTGTTCATCTTTGGTTTTGTGGGCAACATGCTGGTCATCCTCATCCTGATAAACTGCAAAAGGCT
GAAGAGCATGACTGACATCTACCTGCTCAACCTGGCCATCTCTGACCTGTTTTTCCTTCTTACTGTCCCC
TTCTGGGCTCACTATGCTGCCGCCCAGTGGGACTTTGGAAATACAATGTGTCAACTCTTGACAGGGCTCT
ATTTTATAGGCTTCTTCTCTGGAATCTTCTTCATCATCCTCCTGACAATCGATAGGTACCTGGCTGTCGT
CCATGCTGTGTTTGCTTTAAAAGCCAGGACGGTCACCTTTGGGGTGGTGACAAGTGTGATCACTTGGGTG
GTGGCTGTGTTTGCGTCTCTCCCAGGAATCATCTTTACCAGATCTCAAAAAGAAGGTCTTCATTACACCT
GCAGCTCTCATTTTCCATACAGTCAGTATCAATTCTGGAAGAATTTCCAGACATTAAAGATAGTCATCTT
GGGGCTGGTCCTGCCGCTGCTTGTCATGGTCATCTGCTACTCGGGAATCCTAAAAACTCTGCTTCGGTGT
CGAAATGAGAAGAAGAGGCACAGGGCTGTGAGGCTTATCTTCACCATCATGATTGTTTATTTTCTCTTCT
GGGCTCCCTACAACATTGTCCTTCTCCTGAACACCTTCCAGGAATTCTTTGGCCTGAATAATTGCAGTAG
CTCTAACAGGTTGGACCAAGCTATGCAGGTGACAGAGACTCTTGGGATGACGCACTGCTGCATCAACCCC
ATCATCTATGCCTTTGTCGGGGAGAAGTTCAGAAACTACCTCTTAGTCTTCTTCCAAAAGCACATTGCCA
AACGCTTCTGCAAATGCTGTTCTATTTTCCAGCAAGAGGCTCCCGAGCGAGCAAGCTCAGTTTACACCCG
ATCCACTGGGGAGCAGGAAATATCTGTGGGCTTGTGATAACTCGAGGCCGGCAAGGCCGGATCCAGACAT
GATAAGATACATTGATGAGTTTGGACAAACCACAACTAGAATGCAGTGAAAAAAATGCTTTATTTGTGAA
ATTTGTGATGCTATTGCTTTATTTGTAACCATTATAAGCTGCAATAAACAAGTTAACAACAACAATTGCA
TTCATTTTATGTTTCAGGTTCAGGGGGAGGTGTGGGAGGTTTTTTAAAGCAAGTAAAACCTCTACAAATG
TGGTATGGCTGATTATGATCCGGCTGCCTCGCGCGTTTCGGTGATGACGGTGAAAACCTCTGACACATGC
AGCTCCCGGAGACGGTCACAGCTTGTCTGTAAGCGGATGCCGGGAGCAGACAAGCCCGTCAGGGCGCGTC
AGCGGGTGTTGGCGGGTGTCGGGGCGCAGCCATGAGGTCGACTCTAGAGGATCGATCCCCGCCCCGGACG
AACTAAACCTGACTACGACATCTCTGCCCCTTCTTCGCGGGGCAGTGCATGTAATCCCTTCAGTTGGTTG
GTACAACTTGCCAACTGGGCCCTGTTCCACATGTGACACGGGGGGGGACCAAACACAAAGGGGTTCTCTG
ACTGTAGTTGACATCCTTATAAATGGATGTGCACATTTGCCAACACTGAGTGGCTTTCATCCTGGAGCAG
ACTTTGCAGTCTGTGGACTGCAACACAACATTGCCTTTATGTGTAACTCTTGGCTGAAGCTCTTACACCA
ATGCTGGGGGACATGTACCTCCCAGGGGCCCAGGAAGACTACGGGAGGCTACACCAACGTCAATCAGAGG
GGCCTGTGTAGCTACCGATAAGCGGACCCTCAAGAGGGCATTAGCAATAGTGTTTATAAGGCCCCCTTGT
TAACCCTAAACGGGTAGCATATGCTTCCCGGGTAGTAGTATATACTATCCAGACTAACCCTAATTCAATA
GCATATGTTACCCAACGGGAAGCATATGCTATCGAATTAGGGTTAGTAAAAGGGTCCTAAGGAACAGCGA
TATCTCCCACCCCATGAGCTGTCACGGTTTTATTTACATGGGGTCAGGATTCCACGAGGGTAGTGAACCA
TTTTAGTCACAAGGGCAGTGGCTGAAGATCAAGGAGCGGGCAGTGAACTCTCCTGAATCTTCGCCTGCTT
CTTCATTCTCCTTCGTTTAGCTAATAGAATAACTGCTGAGTTGTGAACAGTAAGGTGTATGTGAGGTGCT
CGAAAACAAGGTTTCAGGTGACGCCCCCAGAATAAAATTTGGACGGGGGGTTCAGTGGTGGCATTGTGCT
ATGACACCAATATAACCCTCACAAACCCCTTGGGCAATAAATACTAGTGTAGGAATGAAACATTCTGAAT
ATCTTTAACAATAGAAATCCATGGGGTGGGGACAAGCCGTAAAGACTGGATGTCCATCTCACACGAATTT
ATGGCTATGGGCAACACATAATCCTAGTGCAATATGATACTGGGGTTATTAAGATGTGTCCCAGGCAGGG
ACCAAGACAGGTGAACCATGTTGTTACACTCTATTTGTAACAAGGGGAAAGAGAGTGGACGCCGACAGCA
GCGGACTCCACTGGTTGTCTCTAACACCCCCGAAAATTAAACGGGGCTCCACGCCAATGGGGCCCATAAA
CAAAGACAAGTGGCCACTCTTTTTTTTGAAATTGTGGAGTGGGGGCACGCGTCAGCCCCCACACGCCGCC
CTGCGGTTTTGGACTGTAAAATAAGGGTGTAATAACTTGGCTGATTGTAACCCCGCTAACCACTGCGGTC
AAACCACTTGCCCACAAAACCACTAATGGCACCCCGGGGAATACCTGCATAAGTAGGTGGGCGGGCCAAG
ATAGGGGCGCGATTGCTGCGATCTGGAGGACAAATTACACACACTTGCGCCTGAGCGCCAAGCACAGGGT
TGTTGGTCCTCATATTCACGAGGTCGCTGAGAGCACGGTGGGCTAATGTTGCCATGGGTAGCATATACTA
CCCAAATATCTGGATAGCATATGCTATCCTAATCTATATCTGGGTAGCATAGGCTATCCTAATCTATATC
TGGGTAGCATATGCTATCCTAATCTATATCTGGGTAGTATATGCTATCCTAATTTATATCTGGGTAGCAT
AGGCTATCCTAATCTATATCTGGGTAGCATATGCTATCCTAATCTATATCTGGGTAGTATATGCTATCCT
AATCTGTATCCGGGTAGCATATGCTATCCTAATAGAGATTAGGGTAGTATATGCTATCCTAATTTATATC
TGGGTAGCATATACTACCCAAATATCTGGATAGCATATGCTATCCTAATCTATATCTGGGTAGCATATGC
TATCCTAATCTATATCTGGGTAGCATAGGCTATCCTAATCTATATCTGGGTAGCATATGCTATCCTAATC
TATATCTGGGTAGTATATGCTATCCTAATTTATATCTGGGTAGCATAGGCTATCCTAATCTATATCTGGG
TAGCATATGCTATCCTAATCTATATCTGGGTAGTATATGCTATCCTAATCTGTATCCGGGTAGCATATGC
TATCCTCATGCATATACAGTCAGCATATGATACCCAGTAGTAGAGTGGGAGTGCTATCCTTTGCATATGC
CGCCACCTCCCAAGGGGGCGTGAATTTTCGCTGCTTGTCCTTTTCCTGCTGGTTGCTCCCATTCTTAGGT
GAATTTAAGGAGGCCAGGCTAAAGCCGTCGCATGTCTGATTGCTCACCAGGTAAATGTCGCTAATGTTTT
CCAACGCGAGAAGGTGTTGAGCGCGGAGCTGAGTGACGTGACAACATGGGTATGCCCAATTGCCCCATGT
TGGGAGGACGAAAATGGTGACAAGACAGATGGCCAGAAATACACCAACAGCACGCATGATGTCTACTGGG
GATTTATTCTTTAGTGCGGGGGAATACACGGCTTTTAATACGATTGAGGGCGTCTCCTAACAAGTTACAT
CACTCCTGCCCTTCCTCACCCTCATCTCCATCACCTCCTTCATCTCCGTCATCTCCGTCATCACCCTCCG
CGGCAGCCCCTTCCACCATAGGTGGAAACCAGGGAGGCAAATCTACTCCATCGTCAAAGCTGCACACAGT
CACCCTGATATTGCAGGTAGGAGCGGGCTTTGTCATAACAAGGTCCTTAATCGCATCCTTCAAAACCTCA
GCAAATATATGAGTTTGTAAAAAGACCATGAAATAACAGACAATGGACTCCCTTAGCGGGCCAGGTTGTG
GGCCGGGTCCAGGGGCCATTCCAAAGGGGAGACGACTCAATGGTGTAAGACGACATTGTGGAATAGCAAG
GGCAGTTCCTCGCCTTAGGTTGTAAAGGGAGGTCTTACTACCTCCATATACGAACACACCGGCGACCCAA
GTTCCTTCGTCGGTAGTCCTTTCTACGTGACT
